Addgene plasmid #231325: pNDGG059
Purpose: (Empty Backbone) BEVA Golden Gate cloning vector; BEVA2.0 Broad host range plasmid with stability. L1-RSF1010-Tc-par-ELT4; GG assembly from pOGG004, pOGG042, pNDGG005, pOGG012, and pOGG014, TcR
Depositing lab: Barney Geddes. Depositing organization: North Dakota State University. Publication: BEVA2.0: modular assembly of golden gate-compatible vectors with expanded utility for genetic engineering. Geddes BA, Williamson R, Schumacher J, Ardi A, Levin G, Cervenka E, Huang R, diCenzo G. Can J Microbiol. 2025 Jan 1;71:1-13. doi: 10.1139/cjm-2024-0246. PubMed 39919271.
Backbone
  Vector backbone: NA
  Vector type: Bacterial Expression
Growth in bacteria
  Bacterial resistance: Tetracycline, 10 μg/mL
  Growth temperature: 37°C
  Growth strain: DH5alpha
  Copy number: High Copy
Gene/Insert
  Gene/Insert name: None
Terms and licenses: Academic/Nonprofit Terms; Industry Terms: Not Available to Industry
How to cite: pNDGG059 was a gift from Barney Geddes (Addgene plasmid # 231325 ; http://n2t.net/addgene:231325 ; RRID:Addgene_231325)
