[The description below was written by a language model from this plasmid's Addgene catalogue record and pLannotate feature annotations shown in this document.]
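Description:
pNDGG059 is an empty-backbone, broad-host-range Golden Gate cloning vector from the BEVA2.0 (Bacterial Expression Vector Archive) modular system. It was assembled by Golden Gate from five module plasmids to give the configuration recorded as L1-RSF1010-Tc-par-ELT4, meaning a level 1 acceptor with an RSF1010 replicon, tetracycline selection, a par stability module and an ELT4 module that the record does not otherwise define. The sequenced plasmid is about 11.5 kb, carries no insert, and is propagated in E. coli DH5alpha under tetracycline selection. The catalogue lists it as high copy.

Replication depends on the RSF1010 oriV together with the plasmid-encoded RepA, RepC and the MobA/RepB primase-relaxase. An R1162-like antisense RNA is also annotated in the replication region. Because this replicon supplies its own initiation proteins, it can function in many Gram-negative hosts. Transfer by conjugation is supported by both the RSF1010 oriT with mobA and a separate IncP oriT, so the plasmid can be mobilised from a donor that provides transfer functions. Selection comes from the TcR tetracycline efflux gene with its TetR regulator. The stability module carries the parDE toxin-antitoxin pair, which kills plasmid-free segregants, along with parA and parB partition genes, helping the plasmid persist where antibiotic selection cannot be maintained.

The cloning site is a lac promoter/operator-driven lacZα fragment containing a pUC18/19-type polylinker. It is flanked by the rrnB T1 and lambda t0 terminators, which insulate it from surrounding transcription. In such vectors, replacing lacZα with assembled parts typically allows blue/white screening. The Golden Gate enzyme sites themselves are not annotated in the feature table.
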