Features (pLannotate 1.2.2; 23 found; start..end, strand, type, name):
    730..804     +  ncRNA          Plasmid R1162: Accession: RF00043 - R1162-like plasmid antisense RNA
    798..1637    +  CDS            RSF1010 RepA: replication protein A of the broad-host-range plasmid RSF1010 (Scholz et al., 1989); repA
   1624..2475    +  CDS            RSF1010 RepC (fragment): replication protein C of the broad-host-range plasmid RSF1010 (Scholz et al., 1989); repC
   2751..3059    -  CDS            parE: PARE_ECOLX - Experimental evidence at protein level: Swiss-Prot protein existence level 1. Toxin component of a type II toxin-antitoxin (TA) system involved in plasmid partition. Acts by inhibiting DNA gyrase, converting supercoiled plasmid DNA into a singly cleaved linear form in an ATP-dependent fashion. To do so it probably interacts with one of the gyrase subunits. Gyrase inhibition is prevented by antitoxin ParD, and is reversed in vitro by incubation with ParD. In cells that have lost the plasmid filamentation and growth inhibition occur; this is suppressed when ParD is supplied in trans
   3059..3307    -  CDS            parD: PARD_ECOLX - Experimental evidence at protein level: Swiss-Prot protein existence level 1. Antitoxin component of a type II toxin-antitoxin (TA) system involved in plasmid partition. Inhibits the anti-DNA gyrase activity of toxin ParE; reverses and restores gyrase catalytic activity in vitro. The parDE operon alone is capable of stabilizing an RK2-derived minireplicon under defined growth conditions in several different Gram- negative bacteria. It does so by the post-segregational killing (PSK) of plasmid-free cells, also referred to as a plasmid addiction system. Binds its own promoter, autor
   3436..4278    +  CDS            parB: PARB4_ECOLX - Protein predicted: Swiss-Prot protein existence level 4. Involved in plasmid partition. From Escherichia coli.
   4242..4898    +  CDS            parA: PARA4_ECOLX - Protein inferred from homology: Swiss-Prot protein existence level 3. Involved in plasmid partition. From Escherichia coli.
   5058..5144    -  terminator     rrnB T1 terminator: Escherichia coli rrnB; transcription terminator T1 from the E. coli rrnB gene
   5177..5219    +  CDS            lacI (fragment): lac repressor; lacI; The lac repressor binds to the lac operator to inhibit transcription in E. coli. This inhibition can be relieved by adding lactose or isopropyl-β-D-thiogalactopyranoside (IPTG).
   5232..5253    +  protein_bind   CAP binding site: CAP binding activates transcription in the presence of cAMP. E. coli catabolite activator protein
   5268..5298    +  promoter       lac promoter: promoter for the E. coli lac operon
   5302..5324    +  protein_bind   lac operator (fragment): The lac repressor binds to the lac operator to inhibit transcription in E. coli. This inhibition can be relieved by adding lactose or isopropyl-β-D-thiogalactopyranoside (IPTG). lac repressor encoded by lacI
   5359..5415    -  misc_feature   MCS: pUC18/19 multiple cloning site
   5412..5569    +  CDS            lacZα (fragment): LacZα fragment of β-galactosidase; lacZ fragment
   5575..5674    -  misc_feature   bom (fragment): basis of mobility region from pBR322
   5770..5864    +  terminator     lambda t0 terminator: transcription terminator from phage lambda
   5873..6523    -  CDS            TetR: tetracycline resistance regulatory protein; tetR
   6629..7828    +  CDS            TcR: tetracycline efflux protein; tetA; confers resistance to tetracycline
   7968..8076    +  oriT           oriT: incP origin of transfer
   8763..9157    -  rep_origin     RSF1010 oriV: replication origin of the broad-host-range plasmid RSF1010; requires the RSF1010 RepA/B/C proteins for replication (Scholz et al., 1989)
   9151..9555    +  CDS            YPMF_ECOLX (fragment): Protein predicted: Swiss-Prot protein existence level 4. From Escherichia coli.
   9499..9585    +  oriT           RSF1010 oriT: origin of transfer of the broad-host-range plasmid RSF1010 (Scholz et al., 1989)
   9666..284     +  CDS            mobA (across the origin): MOBA2_ECOLX - Also known as repB. Experimental evidence at protein level: Swiss-Prot protein existence level 1. Part of the relaxosome complex that is responsible for plasmid transfer during conjugation. Locally unwinds DNA and catalyzes the cleavage of one of the DNA strands at oriT. The cleaved strand is then transferred through the dedicated type IV secretion apparatus. MobA remains covalently linked at the 5' end of the strand, and once in the recipient cell, it probably catalyzes the rejoining of the two ends of the strand, re-forming the circular plasmid DNA. The primase activity of MobA
>Addgene plasmid #231325 | pNDGG059 | addgene full sequence | sequence record 471990 | Addgene NGS Result
CCGGGCTGGTCAAGCGCTTCGGTGATGACCTCAGCAAGTGCGACTTTATCGCCGCGCAGAAGCTGGCCAG
CCGGGGCCGCAGTGCCGAGGAAACCGGCAAGGCCATGGCCGAGGCCAGCCCAGCGCTGGCAGAGCGCAAG
CCCGGCCACGAAGCGGATTACATCGAGCGCACCGTCAGCAAGGTCATGGGTCTGCCCAGCGTCCAGCTTG
CGCGGGCCGAGCTGGCACGGGCACCGGCACCCCGCCAGCGAGGCATGGACAGGGGCGGGCCAGATTTCAG
CATGTAGTGCTTGCGTTGGTACTCACGCCTGTTATACTATGAGTACTCACGCACAGAAGGGGGTTTTATG
GAATACGAAAAAAGCGCTTCAGGGTCGGTCTACCTGATCAAAAGTGACAAGGGCTATTGGTTGCCCGGTG
GCTTTGGTTATACGTCAAACAAGGCCGAGGCTGGCCGCTTTTCAGTCGCTGATATGGCCAGCCTTAACCT
TGACGGCTGCACCTTGTCCTTGTTCCGCGAAGACAAGCCTTTCGGCCCCGGCAAGTTTCTCGGTGACTGA
TATGAAAGACCAAAAGGACAAGCAGACCGGCGACCTGCTGGCCAGCCCTGACGCTGTACGCCAAGCGCGA
TATGCCGAGCGCATGAAGGCCAAAGGGATGCGTCAGCGCAAGTTCTGGCTGACCGACGACGAATACGAGG
CGCTGCGCGAGTGCCTGGAAGAACTCAGAGCGGCGCAGGGCGGGGGTAGTGACCCCGCCAGCGCCTAACC
ACCAACTGCCTGCAAAGGAGGCAATCAATGGCTACCCATAAGCCTATCAATATTCTGGAGGCGTTCGCAG
CAGCGCCGCCACCGCTGGACTACGTTTTGCCCAACATGGTGGCCGGTACGGTCGGGGCGCTGGTGTCGCC
CGGTGGTGCCGGTAAATCCATGCTGGCCCTGCAACTGGCCGCACAGATTGCAGGCGGGCCGGATCTGCTG
GAGGTGGGCGAACTGCCCACCGGCCCGGTGATCTACCTGCCCGCCGAAGACCCGCCCACCGCCATTCATC
ACCGCCTGCACGCCCTTGGGGCGCACCTCAGCGCCGAGGAACGGCAAGCCGTGGCTGACGGCCTGCTGAT
CCAGCCGCTGATCGGCAGCCTGCCCAACATCATGGCCCCGGAGTGGTTCGACGGCCTCAAGCGCGCCGCC
GAGGGCCGCCGCCTGATGGTGCTGGACACGCTGCGCCGGTTCCACATCGAGGAAGAAAACGCCAGCGGCC
CCATGGCCCAGGTCATCGGTCGCATGGAGGCCATCGCCGCCGATACCGGGTGCTCTATCGTGTTCCTGCA
CCATGCCAGCAAGGGCGCGGCCATGATGGGCGCAGGCGACCAGCAGCAGGCCAGCCGGGGCAGCTCGGTA
CTGGTCGATAACATCCGCTGGCAGTCCTACCTGTCGAGCATGACCAGCGCCGAGGCCGAGGAATGGGGTG
TGGACGACGACCAGCGCCGGTTCTTCGTCCGCTTCGGTGTGAGCAAGGCCAACTATGGCGCACCGTTCGC
TGATCGGTGGTTCAGGCGGCATGACGGCGGGGTGCTCAAGCCCGCCGTGCTGGAGAGGCAGCGCAAGAGC
AAGGGGGTGCCCCGTGGTGAAGCCTAAGAACAAGCACAGCCTCAGCCACGTCCGGCACGACCCGGCGCAC
TGTCTGGCCCCCGGCCTGTTCCGTGCCCTCAAGCGGGGCGAGCGCAAGCGCAGCAAGCTGGACGTGACGT
ATGACTACGGTGACGGCAAGCGGATCGAGTTCAGCGGCCCGGAGCCGCTGGGCGCTGATGATCTGCGCAT
CCTGCAAGGGCTGGTGGCCATGGCTGGGCCTAATGGCCTAGTGCTTGGCCCGGAACCCAAGACCGAAGGC
GGACGGCAGCTCCGGCTGTTCCTGGAACCCAAGTGGGAGGCCGTCACCGCTGATGCCATGGTGGTCAAAG
GTAGCTATCGGGCGCTGGCAAAGGAAATCGGGGCAGAGGTCGATAGTGGTGGGGCGCTCAAGCACATACA
GGACTGCATCGAGCGCCTTTGGAAGGTATCCATCATCGCCCAGAATGGCCGCAAGCGGCAGGGGTTTCGG
CTGCTGTCGGAGTACGCCAGCGACGAGGCGGACGGGCGCCTGTACGTGGCCCTGAACCCCTTGATCGCGC
AGGCCGTCATGGGTGGCGGCCAGCATGTGCGCATCAGCATGGACGAGGTGCGGGCGCTGGACAGCGAAAC
CGCCCGCCTGCTGCACCAGCGGCTGTGTGGCTGGATCGACCCCGGCAAAACCGGCAAGGCTTCCATAGAT
GCCTTGTGCGGCTATGTCTGGCCGTCAGAGGCCAGTGGTTCGACCATGCGCAAGCGCCGCCAGCGGGTGC
GCGAGGCGTTGCCGGAGCTGGTCGCGCTGGGCTGGACGGTAACCGAGTTCGCGGCGGGCAAGTACGACAT
CACCCGGCCCAAGGCGGCAGGCTGACCCCCCCCACTCTATTGTAAACAAGACATTTTTATCTTTTATATT
CAATGGCTTATTTTCCTGCTAATTGGTAATACCATGAAAAATACCATGCTCAGAAAAGGCTTAACAATAT
TTTGAAAAATTGCCTACTGAGCGCTGCCGCACAGCTCCATAGGCCGTTACTGCATGAGCTTGTGGAAGTG
TGCTGAGCATAAATGATTCTCCTAGCTGTTCTTTGGGTAAGTACGCCATCAGGACGTTGTGAGTGGCGCG
ATTTTTAGCGGCTGAAATCAGCCCTTGAGCCTGTCGGCAAGTCGCGTCATGAGGTCCATGCGCTCATGCA
GGATCGCCACGACCAACGCGGGTTCGCCCGCACGCGGCAGGCAAAAAACGTAGTGGTGTTCGCAGCGGGC
CATCCGCAGCGCGGGAAAGAGTTCGCTCATGTCCTTAAACGGGCCTTCGCCGGCGGCAAGCCTGGCTATG
CCCTGTTCCAGCTTAGCGATATAGCGGCGCACCTGCGCCGCGCCCCACTCCCGGCGCGTGTAGCGGATGA
TGCCGCGTAGATCGGCTTCGGCCTCAGCCGTGAGGATGTAGGCCGTCAAGCGCGATCCCCGCTGAGTTCT
TCATCAAGAATTTCGCCGACGCTCTTGGTGGACACCTTGCCGGCAAGCCCATCGTTGATGCGGTTCCCCA
GCATGGTTTTCAGTTCCTGCCATGCCTGATCGGCATCAGCGTCACCGGGGAACAGACGTTCGAGGGCGTA
TTGCTTAATGGTCTTGCCCTGCAAGGCGGCCAGGGCTTTCAGGCTCTGGTGCTGCTGGTCCGTCATGTCG
ATTGTCAGGCGGCTCATTGGATAACCTCCATAAAATACACGTAACCACATTAGCACATATGTGGGCGTGA
GGCTACAGCGCGAGGCGCATTAAGGTCGGGAAAATGCGCTAGGCGCATTTAAATTGCGTATTGCTGTAAT
GCGCCATGCCGGCTAGACTAGGCCCAAATGGGTATACCCAATTTGACCAAGGGGGACGCGATGAGGGCGG
CCAAGCACTACCGACAACTTCTATCCATCGACTTCAACATCGAGGCGCTGGCCTTCGTGCCTGGACCCGA
CGGCACACGCGGCCGGCGCATCCACGTCCTGGGGCGCGAGGTCCGCGACCGGCCCGGCCTGGTCGAGTAC
CTTTCGCCGGCGTTCGGCTCGCGGGTGGCGCTGGACGGCTACTGCAAGGCCAATTTCGATGCAGTGCTGC
ACCTGGCGTACCCCGATCATCAGCAATGGGGCCACGCATGAAGCGCCGAAGCTACGCCATGCTGCGCGCC
GCTGCCGCGCTGGCCGTCCTGGTCGTTGCCTCGCCGGCATGGGCCGAGCTGCGCGGCGAGGTCGTGCGCA
TCATCGACGGCGACACCATCGACGTGCTGGTAGACAAGCAGCCGGTGCGCGTGCGCCTGGTGGACATTGA
CGCGCCGGAAAAGCGGCAAGCCTTCGGCGAACGTGCGCGCCAGGCGCTGGCCGGCATGGTGTTCCGCCGG
CACGTCCTGGTCGACGAGAAGGACACCGACCGTTACGGCCGCACGCTGGGCACCGTCTGGGTCAACATGG
AGCTGGCCAGCCGGCCGCCGCAGCCGCGCAACGTCAACGCCGCGATGGTTCACCAGGGCATGGCGTGGGC
CTATCGCTTCCACGGCCGCGCGGCCGACCCTGAAATGCTGCGGCTCGAACAGGAGGCGCGAGGCAAGCGC
GTCGGCCTCTGGTCCGATCCGCACGCCGTCGAGCCGTGGAAATGGCGACGCGAGAGCAACAACCGGAGGG
ACGAAGGTTGAAGGTCGCCCGCATCTACCTGCGCGCCAGTACGGACGAGCAGAATCTTGAACGCCAGGAG
AGCCTTGTAGCGGCCACGCGGGCCGCCGGGTACTACGTCGCCGGCATCTACCGCGAGAAGGCGTCCGGCG
CACGCGCCGACCGGCCCGAGCTGCTGCGCATGATCGCGGACCTGCAACCTGGTGAAGTCGTCGTTGCGGA
GAAGATCGACCGCATCAGCCGCTTGCCGTTGGCCGAGGCCGAGCGCCTGGTTGCGTCGATCCGGGCCAAA
GGGGCCAAGCTGGCCGTGCCTGGCGTGGTGGACCTGTCGGAGCTGGCCGCCGAGGCGAACGGAGTGGCGA
AAATCGTTCTGGAATCCGTCCAGGACATGCTTTTGAAGCTCGCCTTGCAGATGGCCCGCGACGACTACGA
GGATCGGCGCGAGCGTCAACGTCAGGGTGTCCAGTTGGCGAAGGCCGCCGGCCGCTACACCGGCCGCAAA
CGTGACGCCGGCATGCACGACCGCATCATCACGCTTCGCTCCGGCGGATCGAGCATTGCCAAGACGGCCA
AGCTGGTCGGATGCAGCCCGAGCCAGGTCAAACGAGTGTGGGCGGCCTGGAACGCGCAGCAGCAAAAATA
AAGCCGGGCAGTGCCCGGCTTTTCTCACCTTTTCGCGTCCCGCAGGGCCGCTGCGAGCGCCCTACCTAGA
TCCTCGCTTTCCCCCTCGGTGTAGTCCGGCCAGGGCACGAAGGGCGCGGATGCGAACCTGTTGAGCAGGT
CAGATCTAGGGCGGCGGATTTGTCCTACTCAGGAGAGCGTTCACCGACAAACAACAGATAAAACGAAAGG
CCCAGTCTTTCGACTGAGCCTTTCGTTTTATTTGATGCCTGCCGAATTCGGATCCGGAGTGAGACCGCAG
CTGGCACGACAGGTTTGCCGACTGGAAAGCGGGCAGTGAGCGCAACGCAATTAATGTGAGTTAGCTCACT
CATTAGGCACCCCAGGCTTTACACTTTATGCTTCCGGCTCGTATGTTGTGTGGAATTGTGAGCGGATAAC
AATTTCACACAGGAAACAGCTATGACCATGATTACGCCAAGCTTGCATGCCTGCAGGTCGACTCTAGAGG
ATCCCCGGGTACCGAGCTCGAATTCACTGGCCGTCGTTTTACAACGTCGTGACTGGGAAAACCCTGGCGT
TACCCAACTTAATCGCCTTGCAGCACATCCCCCTTTCGCCAGCTGGCGTAATAGCGAAGAGGCCCGCACC
GATCGCCCTTCCCAACAGTTGCGCAGCCTGAATGGCGAATGGCGCCTGATGCGGTATTTTCTCCTTACGC
ATCTGTGCGGTATTTCACACCGCATATGGTGCACTCTCAGTACAATCTGCTCTGATGCCGCATAGTTAAG
CCAGCCCCGACACCCGCCAACACCCGCTGACGCGCCCTGACGGGCTTGTCTGCTCCCGGCATCCGCTTAC
AGACAAGCTGTGACGGTCTCACGCTCTTGGACTCCTGTTGATAGATCCAGTAATGACCTCAGAACTCCAT
CTGGATTTGTTCAGAACGCTCGGTTGCCGCCGGGCGTTTTTTATTGGTGAGAATCCAGGCAATCAATCGT
CACCCTTTCTCGGTCCTTCAACGTTCCTGACAACGAGCCTCCTTTTCGCCAATCCATCGACAATCACCGC
GAGTCCCTGCTCGAACGCTGCGTCCGGACCGGCTTCGTCGAAGGCGTCTATCGCGGCCCGCAACAGCGGC
GAGAGCGGAGCCTGTTCAACGGTGCCGCCGCGCTCGCCGGCATCGCTGTCGCCGGCCTGCTCCTCAAGCA
CGGCCCCAACAGTGAAGTAGCTGATTGTCATCAGCGCATTGACGGCGTCCCCGGCCGAAAAACCCGCCTC
GCAGAGGAAGCGAAGCTGCGCGTCGGCCGTTTCCATCTGCGGTGCGCCCGGTCGCGTGCCGGCATGGATG
CGCGCGCCATCGCGGTAGGCGAGCAGCGCCTGCCTGAAGCTGCGGGCATTCCCGATCAGAAATGAGCGCC
AGTCGTCGTCGGCTCTCGGCACCGAATGCGTATGATTCTCCGCCAGCATGGCTTCGGCCAGTGCGTCGAG
CAGCGCCCGCTTGTTCCTGAAGTGCCAGTAAAGCGCCGGCTGCTGAACCCCCAACCGTTCCGCCAGTTTG
CGTGTCGTCAGACCGTCTACGCCGACCTCGTTCAACAGGTCCAGGGCGGCACGGATCACTGTATTCGGCT
GCAACTTTGTCATGCTTGACACTTTATCACTGATAAACATAATATGTCCACCAACTTATCAGTGATAAAG
AATCCGCGCGTTCAATCGGACCAGCGGAGGCTGGTCCGGAGGCCAGACGTGAAACCCAACATACCCCTGA
TCGTAATTCTGAGCACTGTCGCGCTCGACGCTGTCGGCATCGGCCTGATTATGCCGGTGCTGCCGGGCCT
CCTGCGCGATCTGGTTCACTCGAACGACGTCACCGCCCACTATGGCATTCTGCTGGCGCTGTATGCGTTG
GTGCAATTTGCCTGCGCACCTGTGCTGGGCGCGCTGTCGGATCGTTTCGGGCGGCGGCCAATCTTGCTCG
TGTCGCTGGCCGGCGCCACTGTCGACTACGCCATCATGGCGACAGCGCCTTTCCTTTGGGTTCTCTATAT
CGGGCGGATCGTGGCCGGCATCACCGGGGCGACTGGGGCGGTAGCCGGCGCTTATATTGCCGATATCACT
GATGGCGATGAGCGCGCGCGGCACTTCGGCTTCATGAGCGCCTGTTTCGGGTTCGGGATGGTCGCGGGAC
CTGTGCTCGGTGGGCTGATGGGCGGTTTCTCCCCCCACGCTCCGTTCTTCGCCGCGGCAGCCTTGAACGG
CCTCAATTTCCTGACGGGCTGTTTCCTTTTGCCGGAGTCGCACAAAGGCGAACGCCGGCCGTTACGCCGG
GAGGCTCTCAACCCGCTCGCTTCGTTCCGGTGGGCCCGGGGCATGACCGTCGTCGCCGCCCTGATGGCGG
TGTTCTTCATCATGCAACTTGTCGGACAGGTGCCGGCCGCGCTTTGGGTCATTTTCGGCGAGGATCGCTT
TCACTGGGACGCGACCACGATCGGCATTTCGCTTGCCGCATTTGGCATTCTGCATTCACTCGCCCAGGCA
ATGATCACCGGCCCTGTAGCCGCCCGGCTCGGCGAAAGGCGGGCACTCATGCTCGGAATGATTGCCGACG
GCACAGGCTACATCCTGCTTGCCTTCGCGACACGGGGATGGATGGCGTTCCCGATCATGGTCCTGCTTGC
TTCGGGTGGCATCGGAATGCCGGCGCTGCAAGCAATGTTGTCCAGGCAGGTGGATGAGGAACGTCAGGGG
CAGCTGCAAGGCTCACTGGCGGCGCTCACCAGCCTGACCTCGATCGTCGGACCCCTCCTCTTCACGGCGA
TCTATGCGGCTTCTATAACAACGTGGAACGGGTGGGCATGGATTGCAGGCGCTGCCCTCTACTTGCTCTG
CCTGCCGGCGCTGCGTCGCGGGCTTTGGAGCGGCGCAGGGCAACGAGCCGATCGCTGAACTACTTTTCCG
CTGCATAACCCTGCTTCGGGGTCATTATAGCGATTTTTTCGGTATATCCATCCTTTTTCGCACGATATAC
AGGATTTTGCCAAAGGGTTCGTGTAGACTTTCCTTGGTGTATCCAACGGCGTCAGCCGGGCAGGATAGGT
GAAGTAGGCCCACCCGCGAGCGGGTGTTCCTTCTTCACTGTCCCTTATTCGCACCTGGCGGTGCTCAACG
GGAATCCTGCTCTGCGAGGCTGGCCGTAGGCCGGCCGCGATCAAGCAGGTGCGACAGACGTCATACTAGA
TATCAAGCGACTTCTCCTATCCCCTGGGAACACATCAATCTCACCGGAGAATATCGCTGGCCAAAGCCTT
AGCGTAGGATTCCGCCCCTTCCCGCAAACGACCCCAAACAGGAAACGCAGCTGAAACGGGAAGCTCAACA
CCCACTGACGCATGGGTTGTTCAGGCAGTACTTCATCAACCAGCAAGGCGGCACTTTCGGCCATCCGCCG
CGCCCCACAGCTCGGGCAGAAACCGCGACGCTTACAGCTGAAAGCGACCAGGTGCTCGGCGTGGCAAGAC
TCGCAGCGAACCCGTAGAAAGCCATGCTCCAGCCGCCCGCATTGGAGAAATTCTTCAAATTCCCGTTGCA
CATAGCCCGGCAATTCCTTTCCCTGCTCTGCCATAAGCGCAGCGAATGCCGGGTAATACTCGTCAACGAT
CTGATAGAGAAGGGTTTGCTCGGGTCGGTGGCTCTGGTAACGACCAGTATCCCGATCCCGGCTGGCCGTC
CTGGCCGCCACATGAGGCATGTTCCGCGTCCTTGCAATACTGTGTTTACATACAGTCTATCGCTTAGCGG
AAAGTTCTTTTACCCTCAGCCGAAATGCCTGCCGTTGCTAGACATTGCCAGCCAGTGCCCGTCACTCCCG
TACTAACTGTCACGAACCCCTGCAATAACTGTCACGCCCCCCTGCAATAACTGTCACGAACCCCTGCAAT
AACTGTCACGCCCCCAAACCTGCAAACCCAGCAGGGGCGGGGGCTGGCGGGGTGTTGGAAAAATCCATCC
ATGATTATCTAAGAATAATCCACTAGGCGCGGTTATCAGCGCCCTTGTGGGGCGCTGCTGCCCTTGCCCA
ATATGCCCGGCCAGAGGCCGGGTAGCTGGTCTATTCGCTGCGCTAGGCTACACACCGCCCCACCGCTGCG
CGGCAGGGGGAAAGGCGGGCAAAGCCCGCTAAACCCCACACCAAACCCCGCAGAAATACGCTGGAGCGCT
TTTAGCCGCTTTAGCGGCCTTTCCCCCTACCCGAAGGGTGGGGGCGCGTGTGCAGCCCCGCAGGGCCTGT
CTCGGTCGATCATTCAGCCCGGCTCATCCTTCTGGCGTGGCGGCAGACCGAACAAGGCGCGGTCGTGGTC
GCGTTCAAGGTACGCATCCATTGCCGCCATGAGCCGATCCTCCGGCCACTCGCTGCTGTTCACCTTGGCC
AAAATCATGGCCCCCACCAGCACCCTGCGCCTTGTTTCGTTCTTGCGCTCTTGCTGCTGTTCCCTTGCCC
GCACCCGCTGAATTTCGGCATTGATTCGCGCTCGTTGTTCTTCGAGCTTGGCCAGCCGATCCGCCGCCTT
GTTGCTCCCCTTAACCATCTTGACACCCCATTGTTAATGTGCTGTCTCGTAGGCTATCATGGAGGCACAG
CGGCGGCAATCCCGACCCTACTTTGTAGGGGAGGGGCACTTACCGGTTTCTCTTCGAGAAACTGGCCTAA
CGGCCACCCTTCGGGCGGTGCGCTCTCCGAGGGCCATTGCATGGAGCCGAAAAGCAAAAGCAACAGCGAG
GCAGCATGGCGATTTATCACCTTACGGCGAAAACCGGCAGCAGGTCGGGCGGCCAATCGGCCAGGGCCAA
GGCCGACTACATCCAGCGCGAAGGCAAGTATGCCCGCGACATGGATGAAGTCTTGCACGCCGAATCCGGG
CACATGCCGGAGTTCGTCGAGCGGCCCGCCGACTACTGGGATGCTGCCGACCTGTATGAACGCGCCAATG
GGCGGCTGTTCAAGGAGGTCGAATTTGCCCTGCCGGTCGAGCTGACCCTCGACCAGCAGAAGGCGCTGGC
GTCCGAGTTCGCCCAGCACCTGACCGGTGCCGAGCGCCTGCCGTATACGCTGGCCATCCATGCCGGTGGC
GGCGAGAACCCGCACTGCCACCTGATGATCTCCGAGCGGATCAATGACGGCATCGAGCGGCCCGCCGCTC
AGTGGTTCAAGCGGTACAACGGCAAGACCCCGGAGAAGGGCGGGGCACGGAAGACCGAAGCGCTCAAGCC
CAAGGCATGGCTTGAGCAGACCCGCGAGGCATGGGCCGACCATGCCAACCGGGCATTAGAGCGGGCTGGC
CACGACGCCCGCATTGACCACAGAACACTTGAGGCGCAGGGCATCGAGCGCCTGCCCGGTGTTCACCTGG
GGCCGAACGTGGTGGAGATGGAAGGCCGGGGCATCCGCACCGACCGGGCAGACGTGGCCCTGAACATCGA
CACCGCCAACACCCAGATCATCGACTTACAGGAATACCGGGAGGCAATAGACCATGAACGCAATCGACAG
AGTGAAGAAATCCAGAGGCATCAACGAGTTAGCGGAGCAGATCGAACCGCTGGCCCAGAGCATGGCGACA
CTGGCCGACGAAGCCCGGCAGGTCATGAGCCAGACCCAGCAGGCCAGCGAGGCGCAGGCGGCGGAGTGGC
TGAAAGCCCAGCGCCAGACAGGGGCGGCATGGGTGGAGCTGGCCAAAGAGTTGCGGGAGGTAGCCGCCGA
GGTGAGCAGCGCCGCGCAGAGCGCCCGGAGCGCGTCGCGGGGGTGGCACTGGAAGCTATGGCTAACCGTG
ATGCTGGCTTCCATGATGCCTACGGTGGTGCTGCTGATCGCATCGTTGCTCTTGCTCGACCTGACGCCAC
TGACAACCGAGGACGGCTCGATCTGGCTGCGCTTGGTGGCCCGATGAAGAACGACAGGACTTTGCAGGCC
ATAGGCCGACAGCTCAAGGCCATGGGCTGTGAGCGCTTCGATATCGGCGTCAGGGACGCCACCACCGGCC
AGATGATGAACCGGGAATGGTCAGCCGCCGAAGTGCTCCAGAACACGCCATGGCTCAAGCGGATGAATGC
CCAGGGCAATGACGTGTATATCAGGCCCGCCGAGCAGGAGCGGCATGGTCTGGTGCTGGTGGACGACCTC
AGCGAGTTTGACCTGGATGACATGAAAGCCGAGGGCCGGGAGCCTGCCCTGGTAGTGGAAACCAGCCCGA
AGAACTATCAGGCATGGGTCAAGGTGGCCGACGCCGCAGGCGGTGAACTTCGGGGGCAGATTGCCCGGAC
GCTGGCCAGCGAGTACGACGCCGACCCGGCCAGCGCCGACAGCCGCCACTATGGCCGCTTGGCGAGCTTC
ACCAACCGCAAGGACAAGCACACCACCCGCGCCGGTTATCAGCCGTGGGTGCTGCTGCGTGAATCCAAGG
GCAAGACCGCCACCGCTGGCCCGGCGCTGGTGCAGCAGGCTGGCCAGCAGATCGAGCAGGCCCAGCGGCA
GCAGGAGAAGGCCCGCAGGCTGGCCAGCCTCGAACTGCCCGAGCGGCAGCTTAGCCGCCACCGGCGCACG
GCGCTGGACGAGTACCGCAGCGAGATGG
